>Addgene plasmid #133025 | pLVX-EF1a-EGFP-TA MAO-IRES-Puromycin | addgene full sequence | sequence record 260117 | Addgene NGS Result
TGGAAGGGCTAATTCACTCCCAAAGAAGACAAGATATCCTTGATCTGTGGATCTACCACACACAAGGCTA
CTTCCCTGATTAGCAGAACTACACACCAGGGCCAGGGGTCAGATATCCACTGACCTTTGGATGGTGCTAC
AAGCTAGTACCAGTTGAGCCAGATAAGGTAGAAGAGGCCAATAAAGGAGAGAACACCAGCTTGTTACACC
CTGTGAGCCTGCATGGGATGGATGACCCGGAGAGAGAAGTGTTAGAGTGGAGGTTTGACAGCCGCCTAGC
ATTTCATCACGTGGCCCGAGAGCTGCATCCGGAGTACTTCAAGAACTGCTGATATCGAGCTTGCTACAAG
GGACTTTCCGCTGGGGACTTTCCAGGGAGGCGTGGCCTGGGCGGGACTGGGGAGTGGCGAGCCCTCAGAT
CCTGCATATAAGCAGCTGCTTTTTGCCTGTACTGGGTCTCTCTGGTTAGACCAGATCTGAGCCTGGGAGC
TCTCTGGCTAACTAGGGAACCCACTGCTTAAGCCTCAATAAAGCTTGCCTTGAGTGCTTCAAGTAGTGTG
TGCCCGTCTGTTGTGTGACTCTGGTAACTAGAGATCCCTCAGACCCTTTTAGTCAGTGTGGAAAATCTCT
AGCAGTGGCGCCCGAACAGGGACTTGAAAGCGAAAGGGAAACCAGAGGAGCTCTCTCGACGCAGGACTCG
GCTTGCTGAAGCGCGCACGGCAAGAGGCGAGGGGCGGCGACTGGTGAGTACGCCAAAAATTTTGACTAGC
GGAGGCTAGAAGGAGAGAGATGGGTGCGAGAGCGTCAGTATTAAGCGGGGGAGAATTAGATCGCGATGGG
AAAAAATTCGGTTAAGGCCAGGGGGAAAGAAAAAATATAAATTAAAACATATAGTATGGGCAAGCAGGGA
GCTAGAACGATTCGCAGTTAATCCTGGCCTGTTAGAAACATCAGAAGGCTGTAGACAAATACTGGGACAG
CTACAACCATCCCTTCAGACAGGATCAGAAGAACTTAGATCATTATATAATACAGTAGCAACCCTCTATT
GTGTGCATCAAAGGATAGAGATAAAAGACACCAAGGAAGCTTTAGACAAGATAGAGGAAGAGCAAAACAA
AAGTAAGACCACCGCACAGCAAGCGGCCGGCCGCTGATCTTCAGACCTGGAGGAGGAGATATGAGGGACA
ATTGGAGAAGTGAATTATATAAATATAAAGTAGTAAAAATTGAACCATTAGGAGTAGCACCCACCAAGGC
AAAGAGAAGAGTGGTGCAGAGAGAAAAAAGAGCAGTGGGAATAGGAGCTTTGTTCCTTGGGTTCTTGGGA
GCAGCAGGAAGCACTATGGGCGCAGCGTCAATGACGCTGACGGTACAGGCCAGACAATTATTGTCTGGTA
TAGTGCAGCAGCAGAACAATTTGCTGAGGGCTATTGAGGCGCAACAGCATCTGTTGCAACTCACAGTCTG
GGGCATCAAGCAGCTCCAGGCAAGAATCCTGGCTGTGGAAAGATACCTAAAGGATCAACAGCTCCTGGGG
ATTTGGGGTTGCTCTGGAAAACTCATTTGCACCACTGCTGTGCCTTGGAATGCTAGTTGGAGTAATAAAT
CTCTGGAACAGATTTGGAATCACACGACCTGGATGGAGTGGGACAGAGAAATTAACAATTACACAAGCTT
AATACACTCCTTAATTGAAGAATCGCAAAACCAGCAAGAAAAGAATGAACAAGAATTATTGGAATTAGAT
AAATGGGCAAGTTTGTGGAATTGGTTTAACATAACAAATTGGCTGTGGTATATAAAATTATTCATAATGA
TAGTAGGAGGCTTGGTAGGTTTAAGAATAGTTTTTGCTGTACTTTCTATAGTGAATAGAGTTAGGCAGGG
ATATTCACCATTATCGTTTCAGACCCACCTCCCAACCCCGAGGGGACCCGACAGGCCCGAAGGAATAGAA
GAAGAAGGTGGAGAGAGAGACAGAGACAGATCCATTCGATTAGTGAACGGATCTCGACGGTATCGCCTTT
AAAAGAAAAGGGGGGATTGGGGGGTACAGTGCAGGGGAAAGAATAGTAGACATAATAGCAACAGACATAC
AAACTAAAGAATTACAAAAACAAATTACAAAAATTCAAAATTTTCGGGTTTATTACAGGGACAGCAGAGA
TCCAGTTTATCGATGAGTAATTCATACAAAAGGACTCGCCCCTGCCTTGGGGAATCCCAGGGACCGTCGT
TAAACTCCCACTAACGTAGAACCCAGAGATCGCTGCGTTCCCGCCCCCTCACCCGCCCGCTCTCGTCATC
ACTGAGGTGGAGAAGAGCATGCGTGAGGCTCCGGTGCCCGTCAGTGGGCAGAGCGCACATCGCCCACAGT
CCCCGAGAAGTTGGGGGGAGGGGTCGGCAATTGAACCGGTGCCTAGAGAAGGTGGCGCGGGGTAAACTGG
GAAAGTGATGTCGTGTACTGGCTCCGCCTTTTTCCCGAGGGTGGGGGAGAACCGTATATAAGTGCAGTAG
TCGCCGTGAACGTTCTTTTTCGCAACGGGTTTGCCGCCAGAACACAGGTAAGTGCCGTGTGTGGTTCCCG
CGGGCCTGGCCTCTTTACGGGTTATGGCCCTTGCGTGCCTTGAATTACTTCCACGCCCCTGGCTGCAGTA
CGTGATTCTTGATCCCGAGCTTCGGGTTGGAAGTGGGTGGGAGAGTTCGAGGCCTTGCGCTTAAGGAGCC
CCTTCGCCTCGTGCTTGAGTTGAGGCCTGGCTTGGGCGCTGGGGCCGCCGCGTGCGAATCTGGTGGCACC
TTCGCGCCTGTCTCGCTGCTTTCGATAAGTCTCTAGCCATTTAAAATTTTTGATGACCTGCTGCGACGCT
TTTTTTCTGGCAAGATAGTCTTGTAAATGCGGGCCAAGATCTGCACACTGGTATTTCGGTTTTTGGGGCC
GCGGGCGGCGACGGGGCCCGTGCGTCCCAGCGCACATGTTCGGCGAGGCGGGGCCTGCGAGCGCGGCCAC
CGAGAATCGGACGGGGGTAGTCTCAAGCTGGCCGGCCTGCTCTGGTGCCTGGCCTCGCGCCGCCGTGTAT
CGCCCCGCCCTGGGCGGCAAGGCTGGCCCGGTCGGCACCAGTTGCGTGAGCGGAAAGATGGCCGCTTCCC
GGCCCTGCTGCAGGGAGCTCAAAATGGAGGACGCGGCGCTCGGGAGAGCGGGCGGGTGAGTCACCCACAC
AAAGGAAAAGGGCCTTTCCGTCCTCAGCCGTCGCTTCATGTGACTCCACGGAGTACCGGGCGCCGTCCAG
GCACCTCGATTAGTTCTCGAGCTTTTGGAGTACGTCGTCTTTAGGTTGGGGGGAGGGGTTTTATGCGATG
GAGTTTCCCCACACTGAGTGGGTGGAGACTGAAGTTAGGCCAGCTTGGCACTTGATGTAATTCTCCTTGG
AATTTGCCCTTTTTGAGTTTGGATCTTGGTTCATTCTCAAGCCTCAGACAGTGGTTCAAAGTTTTTTTCT
TCCATTTCAGGTGTCGTGAGGATCTATTTCCGGTGAATTCCTCGAGACTAGTTCTAGAGCGGCCGCACCG
GTCGCCACCATGGTGAGCAAGGGCGAGGAGCTGTTCACCGGGGTGGTGCCCATCCTGGTCGAGCTGGACG
GCGACGTAAACGGCCACAAGTTCAGCGTGTCCGGCGAGGGCGAGGGCGATGCCACCTACGGCAAGCTGAC
CCTGAAGTTCATCTGCACCACCGGCAAGCTGCCCGTGCCCTGGCCCACCCTCGTGACCACCCTGACCTAC
GGCGTGCAGTGCTTCAGCCGCTACCCCGACCACATGAAGCAGCACGACTTCTTCAAGTCCGCCATGCCCG
AAGGCTACGTCCAGGAGCGCACCATCTTCTTCAAGGACGACGGCAACTACAAGACCCGCGCCGAGGTGAA
GTTCGAGGGCGACACCCTGGTGAACCGCATCGAGCTGAAGGGCATCGACTTCAAGGAGGACGGCAACATC
CTGGGGCACAAGCTGGAGTACAACTACAACAGCCACAACGTCTATATCATGGCCGACAAGCAGAAGAACG
GCATCAAGGTGAACTTCAAGATCCGCCACAACATCGAGGACGGCAGCGTGCAGCTCGCCGACCACTACCA
GCAGAACACCCCCATCGGCGACGGCCCCGTGCTGCTGCCCGACAACCACTACCTGAGCACCCAGTCCGCC
CTGAGCAAAGACCCCAACGAGAAGCGCGATCACATGGTCCTGCTGGAGTTCGTGACCGCCGCCGGGATCA
CTCTCGGCATGGACGAGCTGTACAAGTACTCAGATCTCGACTTCTGGGAAAGGAACCTGCCCTCTGTTTC
TGGCCTGCTGAAGATCATTGGATTTTCCACATCAGTAACTGCCCTGGGGTTTGTGCTGTACAAATACAAG
CTCCTGCCACGGTCTTGAGGATCCCGCCCCTCTCCCTCCCCCCCCCCTAACGTTACTGGCCGAAGCCGCT
TGGAATAAGGCCGGTGTGCGTTTGTCTATATGTTATTTTCCACCATATTGCCGTCTTTTGGCAATGTGAG
GGCCCGGAAACCTGGCCCTGTCTTCTTGACGAGCATTCCTAGGGGTCTTTCCCCTCTCGCCAAAGGAATG
CAAGGTCTGTTGAATGTCGTGAAGGAAGCAGTTCCTCTGGAAGCTTCTTGAAGACAAACAACGTCTGTAG
CGACCCTTTGCAGGCAGCGGAACCCCCCACCTGGCGACAGGTGCCTCTGCGGCCAAAAGCCACGTGTATA
AGATACACCTGCAAAGGCGGCACAACCCCAGTGCCACGTTGTGAGTTGGATAGTTGTGGAAAGAGTCAAA
TGGCTCTCCTCAAGCGTATTCAACAAGGGGCTGAAGGATGCCCAGAAGGTACCCCATTGTATGGGATCTG
ATCTGGGGCCTCGGTGCACATGCTTTACATGTGTTTAGTCGAGGTTAAAAAAACGTCTAGGCCCCCCGAA
CCACGGGGACGTGGTTTTCCTTTGAAAAACACGATGATAAGCTTGCCACAACCCACAAGGAGACGACCTT
CCATGACCGAGTACAAGCCCACGGTGCGCCTCGCCACCCGCGACGACGTCCCCCGGGCCGTACGCACCCT
CGCCGCCGCGTTCGCCGACTACCCCGCCACGCGCCACACCGTCGACCCGGACCGCCACATCGAGCGGGTC
ACCGAGCTGCAAGAACTCTTCCTCACGCGCGTCGGGCTCGACATCGGCAAGGTGTGGGTCGCGGACGACG
GCGCCGCGGTGGCGGTCTGGACCACGCCGGAGAGCGTCGAAGCGGGGGCGGTGTTCGCCGAGATCGGCCC
GCGCATGGCCGAGTTGAGCGGTTCCCGGCTGGCCGCGCAGCAACAGATGGAAGGCCTCCTGGCGCCGCAC
CGGCCCAAGGAGCCCGCGTGGTTCCTGGCCACCGTCGGCGTCTCGCCCGACCACCAGGGCAAGGGTCTGG
GCAGCGCCGTCGTGCTCCCCGGAGTGGAGGCGGCCGAGCGCGCCGGGGTGCCCGCCTTCCTGGAGACCTC
CGCGCCCCGCAACCTCCCCTTCTACGAGCGGCTCGGCTTCACCGTCACCGCCGACGTCGAGGTGCCCGAA
GGACCGCGCACCTGGTGCATGACCCGCAAGCCCGGTGCCTAGACGCGTCTGGAACAATCAACCTCTGGAT
TACAAAATTTGTGAAAGATTGACTGGTATTCTTAACTATGTTGCTCCTTTTACGCTATGTGGATACGCTG
CTTTAATGCCTTTGTATCATGCTATTGCTTCCCGTATGGCTTTCATTTTCTCCTCCTTGTATAAATCCTG
GTTGCTGTCTCTTTATGAGGAGTTGTGGCCCGTTGTCAGGCAACGTGGCGTGGTGTGCACTGTGTTTGCT
GACGCAACCCCCACTGGTTGGGGCATTGCCACCACCTGTCAGCTCCTTTCCGGGACTTTCGCTTTCCCCC
TCCCTATTGCCACGGCGGAACTCATCGCCGCCTGCCTTGCCCGCTGCTGGACAGGGGCTCGGCTGTTGGG
CACTGACAATTCCGTGGTGTTGTCGGGGAAGCTGACGTCCTTTCCATGGCTGCTCGCCTGTGTTGCCACC
TGGATTCTGCGCGGGACGTCCTTCTGCTACGTCCCTTCGGCCCTCAATCCAGCGGACCTTCCTTCCCGCG
GCCTGCTGCCGGCTCTGCGGCCTCTTCCGCGTCTTCGCCTTCGCCCTCAGACGAGTCGGATCTCCCTTTG
GGCCGCCTCCCCGCCTGGAATTAATTCTGCAGTCGAGACCTAGAAAAACATGGAGCAATCACAAGTAGCA
ATACAGCAGCTACCAATGCTGATTGTGCCTGGCTAGAAGCACAAGAGGAGGAGGAGGTGGGTTTTCCAGT
CACACCTCAGGTACCTTTAAGACCAATGACTTACAAGGCAGCTGTAGATCTTAGCCACTTTTTAAAAGAA
AAGAGGGGACTGGAAGGGCTAATTCACTCCCAACGAAGACAAGATATCCTTGATCTGTGGATCTACCACA
CACAAGGCTACTTCCCTGATTAGCAGAACTACACACCAGGGCCAGGGGTCAGATATCCACTGACCTTTGG
ATGGTGCTACAAGCTAGTACCAGTTGAGCCAGATAAGGTAGAAGAGGCCAATAAAGGAGAGAACACCAGC
TTGTTACACCCTGTGAGCCTGCATGGGATGGATGACCCGGAGAGAGAAGTGTTAGAGTGGAGGTTTGACA
GCCGCCTAGCATTTCATCACGTGGCCCGAGAGCTGCATCCGGAGTACTTCAAGAACTGCTGATATCGAGC
TTGCTACAAGGGACTTTCCGCTGGGGACTTTCCAGGGAGGCGTGGCCTGGGCGGGACTGGGGAGTGGCGA
GCCCTCAGATCCTGCATATAAGCAGCTGCTTTTTGCCTGTACTGGGTCTCTCTGGTTAGACCAGATCTGA
GCCTGGGAGCTCTCTGGCTAACTAGGGAACCCACTGCTTAAGCCTCAATAAAGCTTGCCTTGAGTGCTTC
AAGTAGTGTGTGCCCGTCTGTTGTGTGACTCTGGTAACTAGAGATCCCTCAGACCCTTTTAGTCAGTGTG
GAAAATCTCTAGCAGTAGTAGTTCATGTCATCTTATTATTCAGTATTTATAACTTGCAAAGAAATGAATA
TCAGAGAGTGAGAGGCCTTGACATTGCTAGCGTTTACCGTCGACCTCTAGCTAGAGCTTGGCGTAATCAT
GGTCATAGCTGTTTCCTGTGTGAAATTGTTATCCGCTCACAATTCCACACAACATACGAGCCGGAAGCAT
AAAGTGTAAAGCCTGGGGTGCCTAATGAGTGAGCTAACTCACATTAATTGCGTTGCGCTCACTGCCCGCT
TTCCAGTCGGGAAACCTGTCGTGCCAGCTGCATTAATGAATCGGCCAACGCGCGGGGAGAGGCGGTTTGC
GTATTGGGCGCTCTTCCGCTTCCTCGCTCACTGACTCGCTGCGCTCGGTCGTTCGGCTGCGGCGAGCGGT
ATCAGCTCACTCAAAGGCGGTAATACGGTTATCCACAGAATCAGGGGATAACGCAGGAAAGAACATGTGA
GCAAAAGGCCAGCAAAAGGCCAGGAACCGTAAAAAGGCCGCGTTGCTGGCGTTTTTCCATAGGCTCCGCC
CCCCTGACGAGCATCACAAAAATCGACGCTCAAGTCAGAGGTGGCGAAACCCGACAGGACTATAAAGATA
CCAGGCGTTTCCCCCTGGAAGCTCCCTCGTGCGCTCTCCTGTTCCGACCCTGCCGCTTACCGGATACCTG
TCCGCCTTTCTCCCTTCGGGAAGCGTGGCGCTTTCTCATAGCTCACGCTGTAGGTATCTCAGTTCGGTGT
AGGTCGTTCGCTCCAAGCTGGGCTGTGTGCACGAACCCCCCGTTCAGCCCGACCGCTGCGCCTTATCCGG
TAACTATCGTCTTGAGTCCAACCCGGTAAGACACGACTTATCGCCACTGGCAGCAGCCACTGGTAACAGG
ATTAGCAGAGCGAGGTATGTAGGCGGTGCTACAGAGTTCTTGAAGTGGTGGCCTAACTACGGCTACACTA
GAAGAACAGTATTTGGTATCTGCGCTCTGCTGAAGCCAGTTACCTTCGGAAAAAGAGTTGGTAGCTCTTG
ATCCGGCAAACAAACCACCGCTGGTAGCGGTGGTTTTTTTGTTTGCAAGCAGCAGATTACGCGCAGAAAA
AAAGGATCTCAAGAAGATCCTTTGATCTTTTCTACGGGGTCTGACGCTCAGTGGAACGAAAACTCACGTT
AAGGGATTTTGGTCATGAGATTATCAAAAAGGATCTTCACCTAGATCCTTTTAAATTAAAAATGAAGTTT
TAAATCAATCTAAAGTATATATGAGTAAACTTGGTCTGACAGTTACCAATGCTTAATCAGTGAGGCACCT
ATCTCAGCGATCTGTCTATTTCGTTCATCCATAGTTGCCTGACTCCCCGTCGTGTAGATAACTACGATAC
GGGAGGGCTTACCATCTGGCCCCAGTGCTGCAATGATACCGCGAGACCCACGCTCACCGGCTCCAGATTT
ATCAGCAATAAACCAGCCAGCCGGAAGGGCCGAGCGCAGAAGTGGTCCTGCAACTTTATCCGCCTCCATC
CAGTCTATTAATTGTTGCCGGGAAGCTAGAGTAAGTAGTTCGCCAGTTAATAGTTTGCGCAACGTTGTTG
CCATTGCTACAGGCATCGTGGTGTCACGCTCGTCGTTTGGTATGGCTTCATTCAGCTCCGGTTCCCAACG
ATCAAGGCGAGTTACATGATCCCCCATGTTGTGCAAAAAAGCGGTTAGCTCCTTCGGTCCTCCGATCGTT
GTCAGAAGTAAGTTGGCCGCAGTGTTATCACTCATGGTTATGGCAGCACTGCATAATTCTCTTACTGTCA
TGCCATCCGTAAGATGCTTTTCTGTGACTGGTGAGTACTCAACCAAGTCATTCTGAGAATAGTGTATGCG
GCGACCGAGTTGCTCTTGCCCGGCGTCAATACGGGATAATACCGCGCCACATAGCAGAACTTTAAAAGTG
CTCATCATTGGAAAACGTTCTTCGGGGCGAAAACTCTCAAGGATCTTACCGCTGTTGAGATCCAGTTCGA
TGTAACCCACTCGTGCACCCAACTGATCTTCAGCATCTTTTACTTTCACCAGCGTTTCTGGGTGAGCAAA
AACAGGAAGGCAAAATGCCGCAAAAAAGGGAATAAGGGCGACACGGAAATGTTGAATACTCATACTCTTC
CTTTTTCAATATTATTGAAGCATTTATCAGGGTTATTGTCTCATGAGCGGATACATATTTGAATGTATTT
AGAAAAATAAACAAATAGGGGTTCCGCGCACATTTCCCCGAAAAGTGCCACCTGACGTCGACGGATCGGG
AGATCAACTTGTTTATTGCAGCTTATAATGGTTACAAATAAAGCAATAGCATCACAAATTTCACAAATAA
AGCATTTTTTTCACTGCATTCTAGTTGTGGTTTGTCCAAACTCATCAATGTATCTTATCATGTCTGGATC
AACTGGATAACTCAAGCTAACCAAAATCATCCCAAACTTCCCACCCCATACCCTATTACCACTGCCAATT
ACCTGTGGTTTCATTTACTCTAAACCTGTGATTCCTCTGAATTATTTTCATTTTAAAGAAATTGTATTTG
TTAAATATGTACTACAAACTTAGTAGT
Features (pLannotate 1.2.2; 26 found; start..end, strand, type, name):
    377..634     +  LTR            5' LTR (truncated): truncated 5' long terminal repeat (LTR) from HIV-1
    681..806     +  misc_feature   HIV-1 Ψ: packaging signal of human immunodeficiency virus type 1
    790..1128    +  CDS            HIV-1 gag (fragment): gag protein from human immunodeficiency virus 1; gag
   1303..1536    +  misc_feature   RRE: The Rev response element (RRE) of HIV-1 allows for Rev-dependent mRNA export from the nucleus to the cytoplasm.
   1913..2013    +  CDS            Rev (fragment): human immunodeficiency virus 1 (HIV-1) Rev protein; rev; enhances nuclear export of unspliced and incompletely spliced viral mRNAs
   2028..2143    +  misc_feature   cPPT/CTS: central polypurine tract and central termination sequence of HIV-1 (lacking the first T)
   2356..2567    +  promoter       EF-1α core promoter: core promoter for human elongation factor EF-1α
   2568..2681    +  intron         EF-1α intron A (fragment): intron upstream of the start codon of human EF-1α
   3307..3510    +  intron         EF-1α intron A: truncated intron upstream of the start codon of human EF-1α
   3547..3566    -  misc_feature   MCS (fragment): pBluescript multiple cloning site
   3580..4296    +  CDS            EGFP: EGFP is a basic (constitutively fluorescent) green fluorescent protein published in 1996, derived from Aequorea victoria. It is reported to be a rapidly-maturing weak dimer with moderate acid sensitivity.
   4312..4425    +  CDS            MAOA (fragment): AOFA_HUMAN - Experimental evidence at protein level: Swiss-Prot protein existence level 1. Catalyzes the oxidative deamination of biogenic and xenobiotic amines and has important functions in the metabolism of neuroactive and vasoactive amines in the central nervous system and peripheral tissues. MAOA preferentially oxidizes biogenic amines such as 5-hydroxytryptamine (5-HT), norepinephrine and epinephrine. From Homo sapiens (Human).
   4548..5010    +  misc_feature   IRES: internal ribosome entry site (IRES) of the encephalomyocarditis virus (EMCV)
   5043..5640    +  CDS            PuroR (fragment): puromycin N-acetyltransferase; pac from Streptomyces alboniger; confers resistance to puromycin
   5656..6244    +  misc_feature   WPRE: woodchuck hepatitis virus posttranscriptional regulatory element
   6261..6779    +  CDS            nef (fragment): NEF_HV1BR - Experimental evidence at protein level: Swiss-Prot protein existence level 1. Extracellular Nef protein targets CD4(+) T-lymphocytes for apoptosis by interacting with CXCR4 surface receptors (PubMed:14990729). From Human immunodeficiency virus type 1 group M subtype B (isolate BRU/LAI) (HIV-1).
   6827..7084    +  LTR            5' LTR (truncated): truncated 5' long terminal repeat (LTR) from HIV-1
   7236..7252    -  protein_bind   lac operator: The lac repressor binds to the lac operator to inhibit transcription in E. coli. This inhibition can be relieved by adding lactose or isopropyl-β-D-thiogalactopyranoside (IPTG). lac repressor encoded by lacI
   7260..7290    -  promoter       lac promoter: promoter for the E. coli lac operon
   7305..7326    -  protein_bind   CAP binding site: CAP binding activates transcription in the presence of cAMP. E. coli catabolite activator protein
   7339..7431    -  CDS            lacI (fragment): lac repressor; lacI; The lac repressor binds to the lac operator to inhibit transcription in E. coli. This inhibition can be relieved by adding lactose or isopropyl-β-D-thiogalactopyranoside (IPTG).
   7614..8202    -  rep_origin     ori: high-copy-number ColE1/pMB1/pBR322/pUC origin of replication
   8373..9233    -  CDS            AmpR: β-lactamase; bla; confers resistance to ampicillin, carbenicillin, and related antibiotics
   9234..9338    -  promoter       AmpR promoter: bla
   9386..9520    +  polyA_signal   SV40 poly(A) signal: SV40 polyadenylation signal
   9687..329     +  CDS            nef (fragment) (across the origin): NEF_HV1BR - Experimental evidence at protein level: Swiss-Prot protein existence level 1. Extracellular Nef protein targets CD4(+) T-lymphocytes for apoptosis by interacting with CXCR4 surface receptors (PubMed:14990729). From Human immunodeficiency virus type 1 group M subtype B (isolate BRU/LAI) (HIV-1).
