[The description below was written by a language model from this plasmid's Addgene catalogue record and pLannotate feature annotations shown in this document.]
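Description:
pLVX-EF1a-EGFP-TA MAO-IRES-Puromycin is a 9,687 bp HIV-1-based lentiviral transfer and mammalian expression plasmid built on the pLVX-EF1alpha-IRES-Puromycin backbone. In bacteria it is maintained through a high-copy ColE1/pUC-type origin and selected with ampicillin via the β-lactamase gene. The annotated viral elements are those needed to package and deliver the cassette: HIV-1 LTR sequences flanking the payload, the Ψ packaging signal with an adjoining gag fragment, the Rev response element for Rev-dependent nuclear export of the genomic RNA, and the cPPT/CTS, which aids nuclear import of the reverse-transcribed genome. The nef-annotated fragments next to both LTR features probably reflect LTR U3 sequence, which overlaps the nef reading frame in HIV-1, rather than any intended nef expression.

The payload is driven by the human elongation factor 1α promoter, annotated as the core promoter plus portions of its first intron. It expresses EGFP fused at its C-terminus to a 117 bp fragment of human monoamine oxidase A from which amino acids 1–488 have been deleted, leaving only the C-terminal tail anchor. Placing EGFP at the N-terminus keeps this anchor at the extreme C-terminus of the fusion, as tail-anchored membrane insertion requires. An EMCV IRES downstream allows translation of puromycin N-acetyltransferase from the same transcript, so puromycin selection enriches for cells expressing the fusion. A WPRE follows to enhance transcript stability and expression.

According to the record, the construct serves to express an EGFP-tagged tail anchor. The associated work concerns a reference library of fluorescent landmarks for assigning protein subcellular localization by image-based machine learning. The record does not state which compartment this marker labels.
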