Addgene plasmid #133025: pLVX-EF1a-EGFP-TA MAO-IRES-Puromycin
Purpose: Expresses EGFP-tagged tail anchor sequence of monoamine oxidase A
Depositing lab: David Andrews. Depositing organization: Sunnybrook Research Institute. Publication: A reference library for assigning protein subcellular localizations by image-based machine learning. Schormann W, Hariharan S, Andrews DW. J Cell Biol. 2020 Mar 2;219(3). pii: 133635. doi: 10.1083/jcb.201904090. PubMed 31968357.
Backbone
  Vector backbone: pLVX-EF1alpha-IRES-Puromycin
  Backbone size w/o insert (bp): 8825
  Total vector size (bp): 9687
  Vector type: Mammalian Expression, Lentiviral
  Selectable markers: Puromycin
Growth in bacteria
  Bacterial resistance: Ampicillin, 100 μg/mL
  Growth temperature: 37°C
  Growth strain: NEB Stable
  Copy number: High Copy
Gene/Insert
  Gene/Insert name: Monoamine oxidase type A (alt name: MOA)
  Species: H. sapiens (human)
  Insert size (bp): 117
  Mutation: deleted amino acids 1-488
  Entrez Gene: MAOA (a.k.a. BRNRS, MAO-A)
  Promoter: Human elongation factor 1 alpha
  Tag / fusion protein: EGFP (N terminal on insert)
  Cloning method: Restriction Enzyme; 5′ cloning site SalI (destroyed during cloning); 3′ cloning site BamHI (not destroyed)
  Sequencing primers: 5′ aag cgc gat cac atg gtc ctg
Terms and licenses: Academic/Nonprofit Terms; Industry Terms: Not Available to Industry
How to cite: pLVX-EF1a-EGFP-TA MAO-IRES-Puromycin was a gift from David Andrews (Addgene plasmid # 133025 ; http://n2t.net/addgene:133025 ; RRID:Addgene_133025)
