>Addgene plasmid #133025 | pLVX-EF1a-EGFP-TA MAO-IRES-Puromycin | depositor partial sequence | sequence record 255675 | pLVX-EF1a-EGFP-TA MAO-IRES-Puromycin sequence 1205 bps
GACGGATGGCGCGGGACCTCTCGGCATGGACGAGCTGTACAAGTACTCAGATCTCGACTTCTGGGAAAGG
AACCTGCCCTCTGTTTCTGGCCTGCTGAAGATCATTGGATTTTCCACATCAGTAACTGCCCTGGGGTTTG
TGCTGTACAAATACAAGCTCCTGCCACGGTCTTGAGGATCCCGCCCCTCTCCCTCCCCCCCCCCTAACGT
TACTGGCCGAAGCCGCTTGGAATAAGGCCGGTGTGCGTTTGTCTATATGTTATTTTCCACCATATTGCCG
TCTTTTGGCAATGTGAGGGCCCGGAAACCTGGCCCTGTCTTCTTGACGAGCATTCCTAGGGGTCTTTCCC
CTCTCGCCAAAGGAATGCAAGGTCTGTTGAATGTCGTGAAGGAAGCAGTTCCTCTGGAAGCTTCTTGAAG
ACAAACAACGTCTGTAGCGACCCTTTGCAGGCAGCGGAACCCCCCACCTGGCGACAGGTGCCTCTGCGGC
CAAAAGCCACGTGTATAAGATACACCTGCAAAGGCGGCACAACCCCAGTGCCACGTTGTGAGTTGGATAG
TTGTGGAAAGAGTCAAATGGCTCTCCTCAAGCGTATTCAACAAGGGGCTGAAGGATGCCCAGAAGGTACC
CCATTGTATGGGATCTGATCTGGGGCCTCGGTGCACATGCTTTACATGTGTTTAGTCGAGGTTAAAAAAA
CGTCTAGGCCCCCCGAACCACGGGGACGTGGTTTTCCTTTGAAAAACACGATGATAAGCTTGCCACAACC
CACAAGGAGACGACCTTCCATGACCGAGTACAAGCCCACGGTGCGCCTCGCCACCCGCGACGACGTCCCC
CGGGCCGTACGCACCCTCGCCGCCGCGTTCGCCGACTACCCCGCCACGCGCCACACCGTCGACCCGGACC
GCCACATCGAGCGGGTCACCGAGCTGCAAGAACTCTTCCTCACGCGCGTCGGGCTCGACATCGGCAAGGG
TGGGTCGCGGACGACGCGCCCGGTGGCGTCTGGACCACGCCGGAAAGCGTCGAAGCGGGGGGCCGTGTTC
CGTAGATCCGCCGCCCATGGCGAAATGAACGATTCCCGGTATCCCACAACGATTGGAAGGCTCAGCGCCT
ACATCTAGACTGCACGTCGATGCATACCATGGGCACGATGCTCGACTGTACACAAGTCGTAGGGATCTAG
GTACACGCGATCTAA
